>Addgene plasmid #167929 | LentiGuide-TagBFP-2A-BSD | addgene full sequence | sequence record 332218 | Addgene NGS Result
GACATTGATTATTGACTAGTTATTAATAGTAATCAATTACGGGGTCATTAGTTCATAGCCCATATATGGA
GTTCCGCGTTACATAACTTACGGTAAATGGCCCGCCTGGCTGACCGCCCAACGACCCCCGCCCATTGACG
TCAATAATGACGTATGTTCCCATAGTAACGCCAATAGGGACTTTCCATTGACGTCAATGGGTGGAGTATT
TACGGTAAACTGCCCACTTGGCAGTACATCAAGTGTATCATATGCCAAGTACGCCCCCTATTGACGTCAA
TGACGGTAAATGGCCCGCCTGGCATTATGCCCAGTACATGACCTTATGGGACTTTCCTACTTGGCAGTAC
ATCTACGTATTAGTCATCGCTATTACCATGGTGATGCGGTTTTGGCAGTACATCAATGGGCGTGGATAGC
GGTTTGACTCACGGGGATTTCCAAGTCTCCACCCCATTGACGTCAATGGGAGTTTGTTTTGGCACCAAAA
TCAACGGGACTTTCCAAAATGTCGTAACAACTCCGCCCCATTGACGCAAATGGGCGGTAGGCGTGTACGG
TGGGAGGTCTATATAAGCAGCGCGTTTTGCCTGTACTGGGTCTCTCTGGTTAGACCAGATCTGAGCCTGG
GAGCTCTCTGGCTAACTAGGGAACCCACTGCTTAAGCCTCAATAAAGCTTGCCTTGAGTGCTTCAAGTAG
TGTGTGCCCGTCTGTTGTGTGACTCTGGTAACTAGAGATCCCTCAGACCCTTTTAGTCAGTGTGGAAAAT
CTCTAGCAGTGGCGCCCGAACAGGGACTTGAAAGCGAAAGGGAAACCAGAGGAGCTCTCTCGACGCAGGA
CTCGGCTTGCTGAAGCGCGCACGGCAAGAGGCGAGGGGCGGCGACTGGTGAGTACGCCAAAAATTTTGAC
TAGCGGAGGCTAGAAGGAGAGAGATGGGTGCGAGAGCGTCAGTATTAAGCGGGGGAGAATTAGATCGCGA
TGGGAAAAAATTCGGTTAAGGCCAGGGGGAAAGAAAAAATATAAATTAAAACATATAGTATGGGCAAGCA
GGGAGCTAGAACGATTCGCAGTTAATCCTGGCCTGTTAGAAACATCAGAAGGCTGTAGACAAATACTGGG
ACAGCTACAACCATCCCTTCAGACAGGATCAGAAGAACTTAGATCATTATATAATACAGTAGCAACCCTC
TATTGTGTGCATCAAAGGATAGAGATAAAAGACACCAAGGAAGCTTTAGACAAGATAGAGGAAGAGCAAA
ACAAAAGTAAGACCACCGCACAGCAAGCGGCCGCTGATCTTCAGACCTGGAGGAGGAGATATGAGGGACA
ATTGGAGAAGTGAATTATATAAATATAAAGTAGTAAAAATTGAACCATTAGGAGTAGCACCCACCAAGGC
AAAGAGAAGAGTGGTGCAGAGAGAAAAAAGAGCAGTGGGAATAGGAGCTTTGTTCCTTGGGTTCTTGGGA
GCAGCAGGAAGCACTATGGGCGCAGCGTCAATGACGCTGACGGTACAGGCCAGACAATTATTGTCTGGTA
TAGTGCAGCAGCAGAACAATTTGCTGAGGGCTATTGAGGCGCAACAGCATCTGTTGCAACTCACAGTCTG
GGGCATCAAGCAGCTCCAGGCAAGAATCCTGGCTGTGGAAAGATACCTAAAGGATCAACAGCTCCTGGGG
ATTTGGGGTTGCTCTGGAAAACTCATTTGCACCACTGCTGTGCCTTGGAATGCTAGTTGGAGTAATAAAT
CTCTGGAACAGATTTGGAATCACACGACCTGGATGGAGTGGGACAGAGAAATTAACAATTACACAAGCTT
AATACACTCCTTAATTGAAGAATCGCAAAACCAGCAAGAAAAGAATGAACAAGAATTATTGGAATTAGAT
AAATGGGCAAGTTTGTGGAATTGGTTTAACATAACAAATTGGCTGTGGTATATAAAATTATTCATAATGA
TAGTAGGAGGCTTGGTAGGTTTAAGAATAGTTTTTGCTGTACTTTCTATAGTGAATAGAGTTAGGCAGGG
ATATTCACCATTATCGTTTCAGACCCACCTCCCAACCCCGAGGGGACCCGACAGGCCCGAAGGAATAGAA
GAAGAAGGTGGAGAGAGAGACAGAGACAGATCCATTCGATTAGTGAACGGATCGGCACTGCGTGCGCCAA
TTCTGCAGACAAATGGCAGTATTCATCCACAATTTTAAAAGAAAAGGGGGGATTGGGGGGTACAGTGCAG
GGGAAAGAATAGTAGACATAATAGCAACAGACATACAAACTAAAGAATTACAAAAACAAATTACAAAAAT
TCAAAATTTTCGGGTTTATTACAGGGACAGCAGAGATCCAGTTTGGTTAATTAAGGTACCGAGGGCCTAT
TTCCCATGATTCCTTCATATTTGCATATACGATACAAGGCTGTTAGAGAGATAATTAGAATTAATTTGAC
TGTAAACACAAAGATATTAGTACAAAATACGTGACGTAGAAAGTAATAATTTCTTGGGTAGTTTGCAGTT
TTAAAATTATGTTTTAAAATGGACTATCATATGCTTACCGTAACTTGAAAGTATTTCGATTTCTTGGCTT
TATATATCTTGTGGAAAGGACGAAACACCGGAGACGGTTGTAAATGAGCACACAAAATACACATGCTAAA
ATATTATATTCTATGACCTTTATAAAATCAACCAAAATCTTCTTTTTAATAACTTTAGTATCAATAATTA
GAATTTTTATGTTCCTTTTTGCAAACTTTTAATAAAAATGAGCAAAATAAAAAAACGCTAGTTTTAGTAA
CTCGCGTTGTTTTCTTCACCTTTAATAATAGCTACTCCACCACTTGTTCCTAAGCGGTCAGCTCCTGCTT
CAATCATTTTTTGAGCATCTTCAAATGTTCTAACTCCACCAGCTGCTTTAACTAAAGCATTGTCTTTAAC
AACTGACTTCATTAGTTTAACATCTTCAAATGTTGCACCTGATTTTGAAAATCCTGTTGATGTTTTAACA
AATTCTAATCCAGCTTCAACAGCTATTTCACAAGCTTTCATGATTTCTTCTTTTGTTAATAAACAATTTT
CCATAATACATTTAACAACATGTGATCCAGCTGCTTTTTTTACAGCTTTCATGTCTTCTAAAACTAATTC
ATAATTTTTGTCTTTTAATGCACCAATATTTAATACCATATCAATTTCTGTTGCACCATCTTTAATTGCT
TCAGAAACTTCGAATGCTTTTGTAGCTGTTGTGCATGCACCTAGAGGAAAACCTACAACATTTGTTATTC
CTACATTTGTGCCTTTTAATAATTCTTTACAATAGCTTGTTCAATATGAATTAACACAAACTGTTGCAAA
ATCAAATTCAATTGCTTCATCACATAATTGTTTAATTTCAGCTTTCGTAGCATCTTGTTTTAATAATGTG
TGATCTATATATTTGTTTAGTTTCATTTTTTCTCCTATATATTCATTTTTAATTTTAATTCTTTAATAAT
TTCGTCTACTTTAACTTTAGCGTTTTGAACAGATTCACCAACACCTATAAAATAAATTTTTAGTTTAGGT
TCAGTTCCACTTGGGCGAACAGCAAATCATGACTTATCTTCTAAATAAAATTTTAGTAAGTCTTGTCCTG
GCATATTATACATTCCATCGATGTAGTCTTCAACATTAACAACTTTAAGTCCAGCAATTTGAGTTAAGGG
TGTTGCTCTCAATGATTTCATTAATGGTTCAATTTTTAATTTCTTTTCTTCTGGTTTAAAATTCAAGTTT
AAAGTGAAAGTGTAATATGCACCCATTTCTTTAAATAAATCTTCTAAATAGTCTACTAATGTTTTATTTT
GTTTTTTATAAAATCAAGCAGCCTCTGCTATTAATATAGAAGCTTGTATTCCATCTTTATCTCTAGCTGA
GTCATCAATTACATATCCATAACTTTCTTCATAAGCAAAAACAAAATTTAATCCGTTATCTTCTTCTTTA
GCAATTTCTCTACCCATTCATTTAAATCCAGTTAAAGTTTTTACAATATTAACTCCATATTTTTCATGAG
CGATTCTATCACCCAAATCACTTGTTACAAAACTTGAATATAGAGCCGGATTTTTTGGAATGCTATTTAA
GCGTTTTAGATTTGATAATTTTCAATCAATTAAAATTGGTCCTGTTTGATTTCCATCTAATCTTACAAAA
TGACCATCATGTTTTATTGCCATTCCAAATCTGTCAGCATCTGGGTCATTCATAATAATAATATCTGCAT
CATGTTTAATACCATATTCAAGCGGTATTTTTCATGCAGGATCAAATTCTGGATTTGGATTTACAACATT
TTTAAATGTTTCATCTTCAAATGCATGCTCTTCAACCTCAATAACGTTATATCCTGATTCACGTAATATT
TTTGGGGTAAATTTAGTTCCTGTTCCATTAACTGCGCTAAAAATAATTTTTAAATCTTTTTTAGCTTCTT
GCTCTTTTTTGTACGTCTCTGTTTTAGAGCTAGAAATAGCAAGTTAAAATAAGGCTAGTCCGTTATCAAC
TTGAAAAAGTGGCACCGAGTCGGTGCTTTTTTGAATTCGCTAGCTAGGTCTTGAAAGGAGTGGGAATTGG
CTCCGGTGCCCGTCAGTGGGCAGAGCGCACATCGCCCACAGTCCCCGAGAAGTTGGGGGGAGGGGTCGGC
AATTGATCCGGTGCCTAGAGAAGGTGGCGCGGGGTAAACTGGGAAAGTGATGTCGTGTACTGGCTCCGCC
TTTTTCCCGAGGGTGGGGGAGAACCGTATATAAGTGCAGTAGTCGCCGTGAACGTTCTTTTTCGCAACGG
GTTTGCCGCCAGAACACAGGACCGGTTCTAGAGCGCTGCCACCATGAGCGAGCTGATTAAGGAGAACATG
CACATGAAGCTGTACATGGAGGGCACCGTGGACAACCATCACTTCAAGTGCACATCCGAGGGCGAAGGCA
AGCCCTACGAGGGCACCCAGACCATGAGAATCAAGGTGGTCGAGGGCGGCCCTCTCCCCTTCGCCTTCGA
CATCCTGGCTACTAGCTTCCTCTACGGCAGCAAGACCTTCATCAACCACACCCAGGGCATCCCCGACTTC
TTCAAGCAGTCCTTCCCTGAGGGCTTCACATGGGAGAGAGTCACCACATACGAGGACGGGGGCGTGCTGA
CCGCTACCCAGGACACCAGCCTCCAGGACGGCTGCCTCATCTACAACGTCAAGATCAGAGGGGTGAACTT
CACATCCAACGGCCCTGTGATGCAGAAGAAAACACTCGGCTGGGAGGCCTTCACCGAAACGCTGTACCCC
GCTGACGGCGGCCTGGAAGGCAGAAACGACATGGCCCTGAAGCTCGTGGGCGGGAGCCATCTGATCGCAA
ACATCAAGACCACATATAGATCCAAGAAACCCGCTAAGAACCTCAAGATGCCTGGCGTCTACTATGTGGA
CTACAGACTGGAAAGAATCAAGGAGGCCAACAACGAGACCTACGTCGAGCAGCACGAGGTGGCAGTGGCC
AGATACTGCGACCTCCCTAGCAAACTGGGGCACAAGCTTAATGGATCCGGCGCAACAAACTTCTCTCTGC
TGAAACAAGCCGGAGATGTCGAAGAGAATCCTGGACCGATGGCCAAGCCTTTGTCTCAAGAAGAATCCAC
CCTCATTGAAAGAGCAACGGCTACAATCAACAGCATCCCCATCTCTGAAGACTACAGCGTCGCCAGCGCA
GCTCTCTCTAGCGACGGCCGCATCTTCACTGGTGTCAATGTATATCATTTTACTGGGGGACCTTGTGCAG
AACTCGTGGTGCTGGGCACTGCTGCTGCTGCGGCAGCTGGCAACCTGACTTGTATCGTCGCGATCGGAAA
TGAGAACAGGGGCATCTTGAGCCCCTGCGGACGGTGCCGACAGGTGCTTCTCGATCTGCATCCTGGGATC
AAAGCCATAGTGAAGGACAGTGATGGACAGCCGACGGCAGTTGGGATTCGTGAATTGCTGCCCTCTGGTT
ATGTGTGGGAGGGCTGAACGCGTTAAGTCGACAATCAACCTCTGGATTACAAAATTTGTGAAAGATTGAC
TGGTATTCTTAACTATGTTGCTCCTTTTACGCTATGTGGATACGCTGCTTTAATGCCTTTGTATCATGCT
ATTGCTTCCCGTATGGCTTTCATTTTCTCCTCCTTGTATAAATCCTGGTTGCTGTCTCTTTATGAGGAGT
TGTGGCCCGTTGTCAGGCAACGTGGCGTGGTGTGCACTGTGTTTGCTGACGCAACCCCCACTGGTTGGGG
CATTGCCACCACCTGTCAGCTCCTTTCCGGGACTTTCGCTTTCCCCCTCCCTATTGCCACGGCGGAACTC
ATCGCCGCCTGCCTTGCCCGCTGCTGGACAGGGGCTCGGCTGTTGGGCACTGACAATTCCGTGGTGTTGT
CGGGGAAATCATCGTCCTTTCCTTGGCTGCTCGCCTGTGTTGCCACCTGGATTCTGCGCGGGACGTCCTT
CTGCTACGTCCCTTCGGCCCTCAATCCAGCGGACCTTCCTTCCCGCGGCCTGCTGCCGGCTCTGCGGCCT
CTTCCGCGTCTTCGCCTTCGCCCTCAGACGAGTCGGATCTCCCTTTGGGCCGCCTCCCCGCGTCGACTTT
AAGACCAATGACTTACAAGGCAGCTGTAGATCTTAGCCACTTTTTAAAAGAAAAGGGGGGACTGGAAGGG
CTAATTCACTCCCAACGAAGACAAGATCTGCTTTTTGCTTGTACTGGGTCTCTCTGGTTAGACCAGATCT
GAGCCTGGGAGCTCTCTGGCTAACTAGGGAACCCACTGCTTAAGCCTCAATAAAGCTTGCCTTGAGTGCT
TCAAGTAGTGTGTGCCCGTCTGTTGTGTGACTCTGGTAACTAGAGATCCCTCAGACCCTTTTAGTCAGTG
TGGAAAATCTCTAGCAGGGCCCGTTTAAACCCGCTGATCAGCCTCGACTGTGCCTTCTAGTTGCCAGCCA
TCTGTTGTTTGCCCCTCCCCCGTGCCTTCCTTGACCCTGGAAGGTGCCACTCCCACTGTCCTTTCCTAAT
AAAATGAGGAAATTGCATCGCATTGTCTGAGTAGGTGTCATTCTATTCTGGGGGGTGGGGTGGGGCAGGA
CAGCAAGGGGGAGGATTGGGAAGACAATAGCAGGCATGCTGGGGATGCGGTGGGCTCTATGGCTTCTGAG
GCGGAAAGAACCAGCTGGGGCTCTAGGGGGTATCCCC
[124 nt withheld, positions 7248-7371]
C
[91 nt withheld, positions 7373-7463]
A
[49 nt withheld, positions 7465-7513]
CCTTTGACGTTGGAGTCCACGTTCTTT
[37 nt withheld, positions 7541-7577]
ACCCTATCTCGGTCTATTCTTTTGATTTATAAGGGATTTTGCCGATTTCGGCCTATTGGTTAAAAAATGA
GCTGATTTAACAAAAATTTAACGCGAATTAATTCTGTGGAATGTGTGTCAGTTAGGGTGTGGAAAGTCCC
CAGGCTCCCCAGCAGGCAGAAGTATGCAAAGCATGCATCTCAATTAGTCAGCAACCAGGTGTGGAAAGTC
CCCAGGCTCCCCAGCAGGCAGAAGTATGCAAAGCATGCATCTCAATTAGTCAGCAACCATAGTCCCGCCC
CTAACTCCGCCCATCCCGCCCCTAACTCCGCCCAGTTCCGCCCATTCTCCGCCCCATGGCTGACTAATTT
TTTTTATTTATGCAGAGGCCGAGGCCGCCTCTGCCTCTGAGCTATTCCAGAAGTAGTGAGGAGGCTTTTT
TGGAGGCCTAGGCTTTTGCAAAAAGCTCCCGGGAGCTTGTATATCCATTTTCGGATCTGATCAGCACGTG
TTGACAATTAATCATCGGCATAGTATATCGGCATAGTATAATACGACAAGGTGAGGAACTAAACCATGGC
CAAGTTGACCAGTGCCGTTCCGGTGCTCACCGCGCGCGACGTCGCCGGAGCGGTCGAGTTCTGGACCGAC
CGGCTCGGGTTCTCCCGGGACTTCGTGGAGGACGACTTCGCCGGTGTGGTCCGGGACGACGTGACCCTGT
TCATCAGCGCGGTCCAGGACCAGGTGGTGCCGGACAACACCCTGGCCTGGGTGTGGGTGCGCGGCCTGGA
CGAGCTGTACGCCGAGTGGTCGGAGGTCGTGTCCACGAACTTCCGGGACGCCTCCGGGCCGGCCATGACC
GAGATCGGCGAGCAGCCGTGGGGGCGGGAGTTCGCCCTGCGCGACCCGGCCGGCAACTGCGTGCACTTCG
TGGCCGAGGAGCAGGACTGACACGTGCTACGAGATTTCGATTCCACCGCCGCCTTCTATGAAAGGTTGGG
CTTCGGAATCGTTTTCCGGGACGCCGGCTGGATGATCCTCCAGCGCGGGGATCTCATGCTGGAGTTCTTC
GCCCACCCCAACTTGTTTATTGCAGCTTATAATGGTTACAAATAAAGCAATAGCATCACAAATTTCACAA
ATAAAGCATTTTTTTCACTGCATTCTAGTTGTGGTTTGTCCAAACTCATCAATGTATCTTATCATGTCTG
TATACCGTCGACCTCTAGCTAGAGCTTGGCGTAATCATGGTCATAGCTGTTTCCTGTGTGAAATTGTTAT
CCGCTCACAATTCCACACAACATACGAGCCGGAAGCATAAAGTGTAAAGCCTGGGGTGCCTAATGAGTGA
GCTAACTCACATTAATTGCGTTGCGCTCACTGCCCGCTTTCCAGTCGGGAAACCTGTCGTGCCAGCTGCA
TTAATGAATCGGCCAACGCGCGGGGAGAGGCGGTTTGCGTATTGGGCGCTCTTCCGCTTCCTCGCTCACT
GACTCGCTGCGCTCGGTCGTTCGGCTGCGGCGAGCGGTATCAGCTCACTCAAAGGCGGTAATACGGTTAT
CCACAGAATCAGGGGATAACGCAGGAAAGAACATGTGAGCAAAAGGCCAGCAAAAGGCCAGGAACCGTAA
AAAGGCCGCGTTGCTGGCGTTTTTCCATAGGCTCCGCCCCCCTGACGAGCATCACAAAAATCGACGCTCA
AGTCAGAGGTGGCGAAACCCGACAGGACTATAAAGATACCAGGCGTTTCCCCCTGGAAGCTCCCTCGTGC
GCTCTCCTGTTCCGACCCTGCCGCTTACCGGATACCTGTCCGCCTTTCTCCCTTCGGGAAGCGTGGCGCT
TTCTCATAGCTCACGCTGTAGGTATCTCAGTTCGGTGTAGGTCGTTCGCTCCAAGCTGGGCTGTGTGCAC
GAACCCCCCGTTCAGCCCGACCGCTGCGCCTTATCCGGTAACTATCGTCTTGAGTCCAACCCGGTAAGAC
ACGACTTATCGCCACTGGCAGCAGCCACTGGTAACAGGATTAGCAGAGCGAGGTATGTAGGCGGTGCTAC
AGAGTTCTTGAAGTGGTGGCCTAACTACGGCTACACTAGAAGAACAGTATTTGGTATCTGCGCTCTGCTG
AAGCCAGTTACCTTCGGAAAAAGAGTTGGTAGCTCTTGATCCGGCAAACAAACCACCGCTGGTAGCGGTG
GTTTTTTTGTTTGCAAGCAGCAGATTACGCGCAGAAAAAAAGGATCTCAAGAAGATCCTTTGATCTTTTC
TACGGGGTCTGACGCTCAGTGGAACGAAAACTCACGTTAAGGGATTTTGGTCATGAGATTATCAAAAAGG
ATCTTCACCTAGATCCTTTTAAATTAAAAATGAAGTTTTAAATCAATCTAAAGTATATATGAGTAAACTT
GGTCTGACAGTTACCAATGCTTAATCAGTGAGGCACCTATCTCAGCGATCTGTCTATTTCGTTCATCCAT
AGTTGCCTGACTCCCCGTCGTGTAGATAACTACGATACGGGAGGGCTTACCATCTGGCCCCAGTGCTGCA
ATGATACCGCGAGACCCACGCTCACCGGCTCCAGATTTATCAGCAATAAACCAGCCAGCCGGAAGGGCCG
AGCGCAGAAGTGGTCCTGCAACTTTATCCGCCTCCATCCAGTCTATTAATTGTTGCCGGGAAGCTAGAGT
AAGTAGTTCGCCAGTTAATAGTTTGCGCAACGTTGTTGCCATTGCTACAGGCATCGTGGTGTCACGCTCG
TCGTTTGGTATGGCTTCATTCAGCTCCGGTTCCCAACGATCAAGGCGAGTTACATGATCCCCCATGTTGT
GCAAAAAAGCGGTTAGCTCCTTCGGTCCTCCGATCGTTGTCAGAAGTAAGTTGGCCGCAGTGTTATCACT
CATGGTTATGGCAGCACTGCATAATTCTCTTACTGTCATGCCATCCGTAAGATGCTTTTCTGTGACTGGT
GAGTACTCAACCAAGTCATTCTGAGAATAGTGTATGCGGCGACCGAGTTGCTCTTGCCCGGCGTCAATAC
GGGATAATACCGCGCCACATAGCAGAACTTTAAAAGTGCTCATCATTGGAAAACGTTCTTCGGGGCGAAA
ACTCTCAAGGATCTTACCGCTGTTGAGATCCAGTTCGATGTAACCCACTCGTGCACCCAACTGATCTTCA
GCATCTTTTACTTTCACCAGCGTTTCTGGGTGAGCAAAAACAGGAAGGCAAAATGCCGCAAAAAAGGGAA
TAAGGGCGACACGGAAATGTTGAATACTCATACTCTTCCTTTTTCAATATTATTGAAGCATTTATCAGGG
TTATTGTCTCATGAGCGGATACATATTTGAATGTATTTAGAAAAATAAACAAATAGGGGTTCCGCGCACA
TTTCCCCGAAAAGTGCCACCTGACGTCGACGGATCGGGAGATCTCCCGATCCCCTATGGTGCACTCTCAG
TACAATCTGCTCTGATGCCGCATAGTTAAGCCAGTATCTGCTCCCTGCTTGTGTGTTGGAGGTCGCTGAG
TAGTGCGCGAGCAAAATTTAAGCTACAACAAGGCAAGGCTTGACCGACAATTGCATGAAGAATCTGCTTA
GGGTTAGGCGTTTTGCGCTGCTTCGCGATGTACGGGCCAGATATACGCGTT
Features (pLannotate 1.2.2; 34 found; start..end, strand, type, name):
      1..380     +  enhancer       CMV enhancer: human cytomegalovirus immediate early enhancer
    381..580     +  promoter       CMV promoter: human cytomegalovirus (CMV) immediate early promoter
    598..778     +  LTR            5' LTR (truncated): truncated 5' long terminal repeat (LTR) from HIV-1
    825..950     +  misc_feature   HIV-1 Ψ: packaging signal of human immunodeficiency virus type 1
    934..1297    +  CDS            HIV-1 gag (fragment): gag protein from human immunodeficiency virus 1; gag
   1443..1676    +  misc_feature   RRE: The Rev response element (RRE) of HIV-1 allows for Rev-dependent mRNA export from the nucleus to the cytoplasm.
   2053..2153    +  CDS            Rev (fragment): human immunodeficiency virus 1 (HIV-1) Rev protein; rev; enhances nuclear export of unspliced and incompletely spliced viral mRNAs
   2203..2320    +  misc_feature   cPPT/CTS: central polypurine tract and central termination sequence of HIV-1
   2371..2611    +  promoter       U6 promoter: RNA polymerase III promoter for human U6 snRNA
   2797..3456    -  CDS            deoC1: DEOC1_STAAN - Also known as dra. Experimental evidence at protein level: Swiss-Prot protein existence level 1. Catalyzes a reversible aldol reaction between acetaldehyde and D-glyceraldehyde 3-phosphate to generate 2-deoxy-D-ribose 5- phosphate. From Staphylococcus aureus (strain N315).
   4501..4576    +  misc_RNA       gRNA scaffold: guide RNA scaffold for the Streptococcus pyogenes CRISPR/Cas9 system
   4594..4612    +  CDS            small t antigen (fragment): SV40 (simian virus 40) small t antigen
   4638..4849    +  promoter       EF-1α core promoter: core promoter for human elongation factor EF-1α
   4874..5572    +  CDS            TagBFP: TagBFP is a basic (constitutively fluorescent) blue fluorescent protein published in 2008, derived from Entacmaea quadricolor. It is reported to be a very rapidly-maturing monomer with very low acid sensitivity.
   5639..6035    +  CDS            BSD (fragment): blasticidin S deaminase; Aspergillus terreus BSD; confers resistance to blasticidin
   6053..6641    +  misc_feature   WPRE: woodchuck hepatitis virus posttranscriptional regulatory element
   6692..6711    +  misc_feature   cPPT/CTS (fragment): central polypurine tract and central termination sequence of HIV-1
   6713..6946    +  LTR            3' LTR (ΔU3): self-inactivating 3' long terminal repeat (LTR) from HIV-1
   6978..7202    +  polyA_signal   bGH poly(A) signal: bovine growth hormone polyadenylation signal
   7206..7227    +  promoter       SV40 promoter (fragment): SV40 enhancer and early promoter
   7248..7676    +  rep_origin     f1 ori (sequence partly withheld): f1 bacteriophage origin of replication; arrow indicates direction of (+) strand synthesis
   7690..8019    +  promoter       SV40 promoter: SV40 enhancer and early promoter
   8067..8114    +  promoter       EM7 promoter: synthetic bacterial promoter&nbsp
   8133..8507    +  CDS            BleoR: antibiotic-binding protein; Sh ble from Streptoalloteichus hindustanus; confers resistance to bleomycin, phleomycin, and Zeocin™
   8517..8642    +  CDS            ble (fragment): BLE_KLEPN - Experimental evidence at protein level: Swiss-Prot protein existence level 1. Binding protein with a strong affinity to the bleomycin family of antibiotics. Binds to CL990; an antimitotic-antibiotic compound. From Klebsiella pneumoniae.
   8637..8758    +  polyA_signal   SV40 poly(A) signal: SV40 polyadenylation signal
   8829..8851    -  protein_bind   lac operator (fragment): The lac repressor binds to the lac operator to inhibit transcription in E. coli. This inhibition can be relieved by adding lactose or isopropyl-β-D-thiogalactopyranoside (IPTG). lac repressor encoded by lacI
   8855..8885    -  promoter       lac promoter: promoter for the E. coli lac operon
   8900..8921    -  protein_bind   CAP binding site: CAP binding activates transcription in the presence of cAMP. E. coli catabolite activator protein
   8934..9026    -  CDS            lacI (fragment): lac repressor; lacI; The lac repressor binds to the lac operator to inhibit transcription in E. coli. This inhibition can be relieved by adding lactose or isopropyl-β-D-thiogalactopyranoside (IPTG).
   9209..9797    -  rep_origin     ori: high-copy-number ColE1/pMB1/pBR322/pUC origin of replication
   9968..10828   -  CDS            AmpR: β-lactamase; bla; confers resistance to ampicillin, carbenicillin, and related antibiotics
  10829..10933   -  promoter       AmpR promoter: bla
  10992..11044   -  misc_feature   bom (fragment): basis of mobility region from pBR322
