[The description below was written by a language model from this plasmid's Addgene catalogue record and pLannotate feature annotations shown in this document.]
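Description:
LentiGuide-TagBFP-2A-BSD is an empty lentiviral guide RNA expression backbone derived from lentiCRISPR v2, in which the Cas9-P2A-PuroR segment was replaced by Gibson assembly with a TagBFP-P2A-BSD cassette. The sequenced plasmid is about 11.2 kb. It is maintained in E. coli through a high-copy ColE1/pUC-type origin with ampicillin resistance, and it also carries an f1 origin. Outside the proviral region sits an SV40/EM7-driven BleoR cassette with an SV40 poly(A) signal, which is not packaged into virus.

The transfer region is a third-generation, self-inactivating HIV-1 design. A CMV enhancer/promoter is fused to a truncated 5' LTR to drive genomic RNA production in packaging cells. This is followed by the Ψ packaging signal with a gag fragment, the RRE for Rev-dependent export, the cPPT/CTS, and a ΔU3 3' LTR backed by a bGH poly(A) signal.

Within this frame, a human U6 Pol III promoter sits upstream of the S. pyogenes gRNA scaffold. The two are separated by a stretch of nearly 2 kb that includes a sequence annotated as a bacterial deoC homologue. This is most likely the filler inherited from lentiCRISPR v2 that is swapped out when a spacer is cloned in, although the record does not describe the cloning sites.

Downstream, the EF-1α core promoter drives TagBFP linked through a 2A peptide to blasticidin S deaminase, with a WPRE to enhance expression. Transduced cells can therefore be identified by blue fluorescence and selected with blasticidin. Because the vector lacks Cas9, the nuclease must be supplied separately. The associated publication concerns CRISPR editing in immune cells.
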