Addgene plasmid #167929: LentiGuide-TagBFP-2A-BSD
Purpose: (Empty Backbone) Lentiviral gRNA expression with TagBFP fluorescence and blasticidin selection marker.
Depositing lab: Ronald Germain. Depositing organization: National Institute of Allergy and Infectious Diseases (NIAID). Publication: Efficient Immune Cell Genome Engineering with Enhanced CRISPR Editing Tools. Chan W, Gottschalk RA, Yao Y, Pomerantz JL, Germain RN. Immunohorizons. 2021 Feb 23;5(2):117-132. doi: 10.4049/immunohorizons.2000082. PubMed 33622708.
Backbone
  Vector backbone: lentiCRISPR v2
  Backbone manufacturer: Feng Zhang (Addgene Plasmid #52961)
  Backbone size (bp): 14873
  Modifications to backbone: Replacing the Cas9-P2A-PuroR fragment in the backbone with the TagBFP-P2A-BSD fragment.
  Vector type: Mammalian Expression, Lentiviral, CRISPR
  Promoter: U6, EF1a
  Selectable markers: Blasticidin
Growth in bacteria
  Bacterial resistance: Ampicillin, 100 μg/mL
  Growth temperature: 30°C
  Growth strain: NEB Stable
  Copy number: High Copy
Gene/Insert
  Cloning method: Gibson Cloning
Terms and licenses: Academic/Nonprofit Terms; Industry Terms: Not Available to Industry
How to cite: LentiGuide-TagBFP-2A-BSD was a gift from Ronald Germain (Addgene plasmid # 167929 ; http://n2t.net/addgene:167929 ; RRID:Addgene_167929)
